>Addgene plasmid #51538 | pcDNA3-hAIM2-T7 | depositor full sequence | sequence record 78753 | pcDNA3-hAIM2-T7 sequence 6453 bps
GACGGATCGGGAGATCTCCCGATCCCCTATGGTCGACTCTCAGTACAATCTGCTCTGATGCCGCATAGTT
AAGCCAGTATCTGCTCCCTGCTTGTGTGTTGGAGGTCGCTGAGTAGTGCGCGAGCAAAATTTAAGCTACA
ACAAGGCAAGGCTTGACCGACAATTGCATGAAGAATCTGCTTAGGGTTAGGCGTTTTGCGCTGCTTCGCG
ATGTACGGGCCAGATATACGCGTTGACATTGATTATTGACTAGTTATTAATAGTAATCAATTACGGGGTC
ATTAGTTCATAGCCCATATATGGAGTTCCGCGTTACATAACTTACGGTAAATGGCCCGCCTGGCTGACCG
CCCAACGACCCCCGCCCATTGACGTCAATAATGACGTATGTTCCCATAGTAACGCCAATAGGGACTTTCC
ATTGACGTCAATGGGTGGACTATTTACGGTAAACTGCCCACTTGGCAGTACATCAAGTGTATCATATGCC
AAGTACGCCCCCTATTGACGTCAATGACGGTAAATGGCCCGCCTGGCATTATGCCCAGTACATGACCTTA
TGGGACTTTCCTACTTGGCAGTACATCTACGTATTAGTCATCGCTATTACCATGGTGATGCGGTTTTGGC
AGTACATCAATGGGCGTGGATAGCGGTTTGACTCACGGGGATTTCCAAGTCTCCACCCCATTGACGTCAA
TGGGAGTTTGTTTTGGCACCAAAATCAACGGGACTTTCCAAAATGTCGTAACAACTCCGCCCCATTGACG
CAAATGGGCGGTAGGCGTGTACGGTGGGAGGTCTATATAAGCAGAGCTCTCTGGCTAACTAGAGAACCCA
CTGCTTACTGGCTTATCGAAATTAATACGACTCACTATAGGGAGACCCAAGCTTGGTACCGAGCTCGGAT
CCATGGAGAGTAAATACAAGGAGATACTCTTGCTAACAGGCCTGGATAACATCACTGATGAGGAACTGGA
TAGGTTTAAGTTCTTTCTTTCAGACGAGTTTAATATTGCCACAGGCAAACTACATACTGCAAACAGAATA
CAAGTAGCTACCTTGATGATTCAAAATGCTGGGGCGGTGTCTGCAGTGATGAAGACCATTCGTATTTTTC
AGAAGTTGAATTATATGCTTTTGGCAAAACGTCTTCAGGAGGAGAAGGAGAAAGTTGATAAGCAATACAA
ATCGGTAACAAAACCAAAGCCACTAAGTCAAGCTGAAATGAGTCCTGCTGCATCTGCAGCCATCAGAAAT
GATGTCGCAAAGCAACGTGCTGCACCAAAAGTCTCTCCTCATGTTAAGCCTGAACAGAAACAGATGGTGG
CCCAGCAGGAATCTATCAGAGAAGGGTTTCAGAAGCGCTGTTTGCCAGTTATGGTACTGAAAGCAAAGAA
GCCCTTCACGTTTGAGACCCAAGAAGGCAAGCAGGAGATGTTTCATGCTACAGTGGCTACAGAAAAGGAA
TTCTTCTTTGTAAAAGTTTTTAATACACTGCTGAAAGATAAATTCATTCCAAAGAGAATAATTATAATAG
CAAGATATTATCGGCACAGTGGTTTCTTAGAGGTAAATAGCGCCTCACGTGTGTTAGATGCTGAATCTGA
CCAAAAGGTTAATGTCCCGCTGAACATTATCAGAAAAGCTGGTGAAACCCCGAAGATCAACACGCTTCAA
ACTCAGCCCCTTGGAACAATTGTGAATGGTTTGTTTGTAGTCCAGAAGGTAACAGAAAAGAAGAAAAACA
TATTATTTGACCTAAGTGACAACACTGGGAAAATGGAAGTACTGGGGGTTAGAAACGAGGACACAATGAA
ATGTAAGGAAGGAGATAAGGTTCGACTTACATTCTTCACACTGTCAAAAAATGGAGAAAAACTACAGCTG
ACATCTGGAGTTCATAGCACCATAAAGGTTATTAAGGCCAAAAAAAAAACACTCGAGATGGCTAGCATGA
CTGGTGGACAGCAAATGGGTTAGCATGCATCTAGAGGGCCCTATTCTATAGTGTCACCTAAATGCTAGAG
CTCGCTGATCAGCCTCGACTGTGCCTTCTAGTTGCCAGCCATCTGTTGTTTGCCCCTCCCCCGTGCCTTC
CTTGACCCTGGAAGGTGCCACTCCCACTGTCCTTTCCTAATAAAATGAGGAAATTGCATCGCATTGTCTG
AGTAGGTGTCATTCTATTCTGGGGGGTGGGGTGGGGCAGGACAGCAAGGGGGAGGATTGGGAAGACAATA
GCAGGCATGCTGGGGATGCGGTGGGCTCTATGGCTTCTGAGGCGGAAAGAACCAGCTGGGGCTCTAGGGG
GTATCCCC
[124 nt withheld, positions 2319-2442]
C
[32 nt withheld, positions 2444-2475]
CA
[57 nt withheld, positions 2478-2534]
A
[49 nt withheld, positions 2536-2584]
CCTTTGACGTTGGAGTCCACGTTCTTT
[37 nt withheld, positions 2612-2648]
ACCCTATCTCGGTCTATTCTTTTGATTTATAAGGGATTTTGGGGATTTCGGCCTATTGGTTAAAAAATGA
GCTGATTTAACAAAAATTTAACGCGAATTAATTCTGTGGAATGTGTGTCAGTTAGGGTGTGGAAAGTCCC
CAGGCTCCCCAGGCAGGCAGAAGTATGCAAAGCATGCATCTCAATTAGTCAGCAACCAGGTGTGGAAAGT
CCCCAGGCTCCCCAGCAGGCAGAAGTATGCAAAGCATGCATCTCAATTAGTCAGCAACCATAGTCCCGCC
CCTAACTCCGCCCATCCCGCCCCTAACTCCGCCCAGTTCCGCCCATTCTCCGCCCCATGGCTGACTAATT
TTTTTTATTTATGCAGAGGCCGAGGCCGCCTCTGCCTCTGAGCTATTCCAGAAGTAGTGAGGAGGCTTTT
TTGGAGGCCTAGGCTTTTGCAAAAAGCTCCCGGGAGCTTGTATATCCATTTTCGGATCTGATCAAGAGAC
AGGATGAGGATCGTTTCGCATGATTGAACAAGATGGATTGCACGCAGGTTCTCCGGCCGCTTGGGTGGAG
AGGCTATTCGGCTATGACTGGGCACAACAGACAATCGGCTGCTCTGATGCCGCCGTGTTCCGGCTGTCAG
CGCAGGGGCGCCCGGTTCTTTTTGTCAAGACCGACCTGTCCGGTGCCCTGAATGAACTGCAGGACGAGGC
AGCGCGGCTATCGTGGCTGGCCACGACGGGCGTTCCTTGCGCAGCTGTGCTCGACGTTGTCACTGAAGCG
GGAAGGGACTGGCTGCTATTGGGCGAAGTGCCGGGGCAGGATCTCCTGTCATCTCACCTTGCTCCTGCCG
AGAAAGTATCCATCATGGCTGATGCAATGCGGCGGCTGCATACGCTTGATCCGGCTACCTGCCCATTCGA
CCACCAAGCGAAACATCGCATCGAGCGAGCACGTACTCGGATGGAAGCCGGTCTTGTCGATCAGGATGAT
CTGGACGAAGAGCATCAGGGGCTCGCGCCAGCCGAACTGTTCGCCAGGCTCAAGGCGCGCATGCCCGACG
GCGAGGATCTCGTCGTGACCCATGGCGATGCCTGCTTGCCGAATATCATGGTGGAAAATGGCCGCTTTTC
TGGATTCATCGACTGTGGCCGGCTGGGTGTGGCGGACCGCTATCAGGACATAGCGTTGGCTACCCGTGAT
ATTGCTGAAGAGCTTGGCGGCGAATGGGCTGACCGCTTCCTCGTGCTTTACGGTATCGCCGCTCCCGATT
CGCAGCGCATCGCCTTCTATCGCCTTCTTGACGAGTTCTTCTGAGCGGGACTCTGGGGTTCGAAATGACC
GACCAAGCGACGCCCAACCTGCCATCACGAGATTTCGATTCCACCGCCGCCTTCTATGAAAGGTTGGGCT
TCGGAATCGTTTTCCGGGACGCCGGCTGGATGATCCTCCAGCGCGGGGATCTCATGCTGGAGTTCTTCGC
CCACCCCAACTTGTTTATTGCAGCTTATAATGGTTACAAATAAAGCAATAGCATCACAAATTTCACAAAT
AAAGCATTTTTTTCACTGCATTCTAGTTGTGGTTTGTCCAAACTCATCAATGTATCTTATCATGTCTGTA
TACCGTCGACCTCTAGCTAGAGCTTGGCGTAATCATGGTCATAGCTGTTTCCTGTGTGAAATTGTTATCC
GCTCACAATTCCACACAACATACGAGCCGGAAGCATAAAGTGTAAAGCCTGGGGTGCCTAATGAGTGAGC
TAACTCACATTAATTGCGTTGCGCTCACTGCCCGCTTTCCAGTCGGGAAACCTGTCGTGCCAGCTGCATT
AATGAATCGGCCAACGCGCGGGGAGAGGCGGTTTGCGTATTGGGCGCTCTTCCGCTTCCTCGCTCACTGA
CTCGCTGCGCTCGGTCGTTCGGCTGCGGCGAGCGGTATCAGCTCACTCAAAGGCGGTAATACGGTTATCC
ACAGAATCAGGGGATAACGCAGGAAAGAACATGTGAGCAAAAGGCCAGCAAAAGGCCAGGAACCGTAAAA
AGGCCGCGTTGCTGGCGTTTTTCCATAGGCTCCGCCCCCCTGACGAGCATCACAAAAATCGACGCTCAAG
TCAGAGGTGGCGAAACCCGACAGGACTATAAAGATACCAGGCGTTTCCCCCTGGAAGCTCCCTCGTGCGC
TCTCCTGTTCCGACCCTGCCGCTTACCGGATACCTGTCCGCCTTTCTCCCTTCGGGAAGCGTGGCGCTTT
CTCAATGCTCACGCTGTAGGTATCTCAGTTCGGTGTAGGTCGTTCGCTCCAAGCTGGGCTGTGTGCACGA
ACCCCCCGTTCAGCCCGACCGCTGCGCCTTATCCGGTAACTATCGTCTTGAGTCCAACCCGGTAAGACAC
GACTTATCGCCACTGGCAGCAGCCACTGGTAACAGGATTAGCAGAGCGAGGTATGTAGGCGGTGCTACAG
AGTTCTTGAAGTGGTGGCCTAACTACGGCTACACTAGAAGGACAGTATTTGGTATCTGCGCTCTGCTGAA
GCCAGTTACCTTCGGAAAAAGAGTTGGTAGCTCTTGATCCGGCAAACAAACCACCGCTGGTAGCGGTGGT
TTTTTTGTTTGCAAGCAGCAGATTACGCGCAGAAAAAAAGGATCTCAAGAAGATCCTTTGATCTTTTCTA
CGGGGTCTGACGCTCAGTGGAACGAAAACTCACGTTAAGGGATTTTGGTCATGAGATTATCAAAAAGGAT
CTTCACCTAGATCCTTTTAAATTAAAAATGAAGTTTTAAATCAATCTAAAGTATATATGAGTAAACTTGG
TCTGACAGTTACCAATGCTTAATCAGTGAGGCACCTATCTCAGCGATCTGTCTATTTCGTTCATCCATAG
TTGCCTGACTCCCCGTCGTGTAGATAACTACGATACGGGAGGGCTTACCATCTGGCCCCAGTGCTGCAAT
GATACCGCGAGACCCACGCTCACCGGCTCCAGATTTATCAGCAATAAACCAGCCAGCCGGAAGGGCCGAG
CGCAGAAGTGGTCCTGCAACTTTATCCGCCTCCATCCAGTCTATTAATTGTTGCCGGGAAGCTAGAGTAA
GTAGTTCGCCAGTTAATAGTTTGCGCAACGTTGTTGCCATTGCTACAGGCATCGTGGTGTCACGCTCGTC
GTTTGGTATGGCTTCATTCAGCTCCGGTTCCCAACGATCAAGGCGAGTTACATGATCCCCCATGTTGTGC
AAAAAAGCGGTTAGCTCCTTCGGTCCTCCGATCGTTGTCAGAAGTAAGTTGGCCGCAGTGTTATCACTCA
TGGTTATGGCAGCACTGCATAATTCTCTTACTGTCATGCCATCCGTAAGATGCTTTTCTGTGACTGGTGA
GTACTCAACCAAGTCATTCTGAGAATAGTGTATGCGGCGACCGAGTTGCTCTTGCCCGGCGTCAATACGG
GATAATACCGCGCCACATAGCAGAACTTTAAAAGTGCTCATCATTGGAAAACGTTCTTCGGGGCGAAAAC
TCTCAAGGATCTTACCGCTGTTGAGATCCAGTTCGATGTAACCCACTCGTGCACCCAACTGATCTTCAGC
ATCTTTTACTTTCACCAGCGTTTCTGGGTGAGCAAAAACAGGAAGGCAAAATGCCGCAAAAAAGGGAATA
AGGGCGACACGGAAATGTTGAATACTCATACTCTTCCTTTTTCAATATTATTGAAGCATTTATCAGGGTT
ATTGTCTCATGAGCGGATACATATTTGAATGTATTTAGAAAAATAAACAAATAGGGGTTCCGCGCACATT
TCCCCGAAAAGTGCCACCTGACGTC
Features (pLannotate 1.2.2; 22 found; start..end, strand, type, name):
     36..80      -  misc_feature   bom (fragment): basis of mobility region from pBR322
    235..614     +  enhancer       CMV enhancer: human cytomegalovirus immediate early enhancer
    615..818     +  promoter       CMV promoter: human cytomegalovirus (CMV) immediate early promoter
    814..847     +  LTR            5' LTR (truncated) (fragment): truncated 5' long terminal repeat (LTR) from HIV-1
    863..881     +  promoter       T7 promoter: promoter for bacteriophage T7 RNA polymerase
    913..1941    +  CDS            AIM2: AIM2_HUMAN - Experimental evidence at protein level: Swiss-Prot protein existence level 1. Involved in innate immune response by recognizing cytosolic double-stranded DNA and inducing caspase-1-activating inflammasome formation in macrophages. Upon binding to DNA is thought to undergo oligomerization and to associate with PYCARD initiating the recruitment of caspase-1 precusrsor and processing of interleukin-1 beta and interleukin-18. Detects cytosolic dsDNA of viral and bacterial origin in a non-sequence-specific manner. Can also trigger PYCARD-dependent, caspase-1-independent cell death that
   1948..1980    +  CDS            T7 tag (gene 10 leader): leader peptide from bacteriophage T7 gene 10 promotes efficient translation in E. coli
   2005..2023    -  promoter       SP6 promoter: promoter for bacteriophage SP6 RNA polymerase
   2049..2273    +  polyA_signal   bGH poly(A) signal: bovine growth hormone polyadenylation signal
   2277..2298    +  promoter       SV40 promoter (fragment): SV40 enhancer and early promoter
   2319..2747    +  rep_origin     f1 ori (sequence partly withheld): f1 bacteriophage origin of replication; arrow indicates direction of (+) strand synthesis
   2761..3091    +  promoter       SV40 promoter: SV40 enhancer and early promoter
   3158..3949    +  CDS            neo: KKA2_KLEPN - Also known as kan, nptII. Experimental evidence at protein level: Swiss-Prot protein existence level 1. Resistance to kanamycin, neomycin, paromomycin, ribostamycin, butirosin and gentamicin B. From Klebsiella pneumoniae.
   3973..4131    +  CDS            ble (fragment): BLE_KLEPN - Experimental evidence at protein level: Swiss-Prot protein existence level 1. Binding protein with a strong affinity to the bleomycin family of antibiotics. Binds to CL990; an antimitotic-antibiotic compound. From Klebsiella pneumoniae.
   4126..4247    +  polyA_signal   SV40 poly(A) signal: SV40 polyadenylation signal
   4320..4336    -  protein_bind   lac operator: The lac repressor binds to the lac operator to inhibit transcription in E. coli. This inhibition can be relieved by adding lactose or isopropyl-β-D-thiogalactopyranoside (IPTG). lac repressor encoded by lacI
   4344..4374    -  promoter       lac promoter: promoter for the E. coli lac operon
   4389..4410    -  protein_bind   CAP binding site: CAP binding activates transcription in the presence of cAMP. E. coli catabolite activator protein
   4423..4515    -  CDS            lacI (fragment): lac repressor; lacI; The lac repressor binds to the lac operator to inhibit transcription in E. coli. This inhibition can be relieved by adding lactose or isopropyl-β-D-thiogalactopyranoside (IPTG).
   4698..5286    -  rep_origin     ori: high-copy-number ColE1/pMB1/pBR322/pUC origin of replication
   5457..6317    -  CDS            AmpR: β-lactamase; bla; confers resistance to ampicillin, carbenicillin, and related antibiotics
   6318..6422    -  promoter       AmpR promoter: bla
