[The description below was written by a language model from this plasmid's Addgene catalogue record and pLannotate feature annotations shown in this document.]
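Description:
pcDNA3-hAIM2-T7 is a 6,453 bp mammalian expression plasmid built on the Invitrogen pcDNA3 backbone and designed to produce human AIM2 carrying a C-terminal T7 epitope tag. It is maintained in E. coli as a high-copy plasmid through a ColE1/pUC-type origin with ampicillin selection from the β-lactamase gene. An f1 origin is also present, which allows single-stranded DNA production. For selecting transfected mammalian cells, an SV40 enhancer/early promoter drives the neomycin phosphotransferase gene, followed by an SV40 polyadenylation signal, conferring G418 resistance. Short annotated fragments such as the ble, lacI, lac promoter/operator and truncated HIV-1 LTR matches appear to be backbone remnants or brief sequence similarities rather than functional parts of the design.

The payload is the 1,029 bp human AIM2 (PYHIN4) coding sequence, cloned between BamHI and XhoI sites that were both preserved. It is transcribed from the CMV immediate-early enhancer and promoter and terminated by the bovine growth hormone polyadenylation signal. Just downstream of the AIM2 open reading frame lies the backbone-encoded T7 tag (the phage T7 gene 10 leader peptide), which allows detection or immunoprecipitation of the protein with anti-T7 antibodies. A T7 promoter upstream of the insert and an oppositely oriented SP6 promoter downstream flank the cassette and serve as sequencing primer sites; the T7 promoter could also support in vitro transcription.

AIM2 is a cytosolic double-stranded DNA sensor that recruits the adaptor PYCARD (ASC) to assemble a caspase-1-activating inflammasome, leading to interleukin-1β and interleukin-18 processing and cell death. The plasmid is therefore suited to expressing tagged AIM2 in mammalian cells for studies of inflammasome activation in response to cytoplasmic DNA.
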