Addgene plasmid #51538: pcDNA3-hAIM2-T7
Purpose: Express T7-tagged hAIM2 in mammalian cells
Depositing lab: Emad Alnemri. Depositing organization: Thomas Jefferson University. Publication: AIM2 activates the inflammasome and cell death in response to cytoplasmic DNA. Fernandes-Alnemri T, Yu JW, Datta P, Wu J, Alnemri ES. Nature. 2009 Mar 26;458(7237):509-13. doi: 10.1038/nature07710. Epub 2009 Jan 21. PubMed 19158676.
Backbone
  Vector backbone: pcDNA3
  Backbone manufacturer: Invitrogen
  Backbone size w/o insert (bp): 5446
  Total vector size (bp): 6453
  Modifications to backbone: T7 tag, T7 promoter
  Vector type: Mammalian Expression
  Selectable markers: Neomycin (select with G418)
Growth in bacteria
  Bacterial resistance: Ampicillin, 100 μg/mL
  Growth temperature: 37°C
  Growth strain: DH5alpha
  Copy number: High Copy
Gene/Insert
  Gene/Insert name: AIM2
  Species: H. sapiens (human)
  Insert size (bp): 1029
  Entrez Gene: AIM2 (a.k.a. PYHIN4)
  Promoter: CMV
  Tag / fusion protein: T7 (C terminal on backbone)
  Cloning method: Restriction Enzyme; 5′ cloning site BamHI (not destroyed); 3′ cloning site XhoI (not destroyed)
  Sequencing primers: 5′ T7; 3′ SP6
Terms and licenses: Academic/Nonprofit Terms; Industry Terms: Not Available to Industry
How to cite: pcDNA3-hAIM2-T7 was a gift from Emad Alnemri (Addgene plasmid # 51538 ; http://n2t.net/addgene:51538 ; RRID:Addgene_51538)
