>Addgene plasmid #51538 | pcDNA3-hAIM2-T7 | addgene partial sequence | sequence record 80868 | SP6 5'-ATTTAGGTGACACTATAG-3'
TTTGCTGTCCACCAGTCATGCTAGCCATCTCGAGTGTTTTTTTTTTGGCCTTAATAACCTTTATGGTGCT
ATGAACTCCAGATGTCAGCTGTAGTTTTTCTCCATTTTTTGACAGTGTGAAGAATGTAAGTCGAACCTTA
TCTCCTTCCTTACATTTCATTGTGTCCTCGTTTCTAACCCCCAGTACTTCCATTTTCCCAGTGTTGTCAC
TTAGGTCAAATAATATGTTTTTCTTCTTTTCTGTTACCTTCTGGACTACAAACAAACCATTCACAATTGT
TCCAAGGGGCTGAGTTTGAAGCGTGTTGATCTTCGGGGTTTCACCAGCTTTTCTGATAATGTTCAGCGGG
ACATTAACCTTTTGGTCAGATTCAGCATCTAACACACGTGAGGCGCTATTTACCTCTAAGAAACCACTGT
GCCGATAATATCTTGCTATTATAATTATTCTCTTTGGAATGAATTTATCTTTCAGCAGTGTATTAAAAAC
TTTTACAAAGAAGAATTCCTTTTCTGTAGCCACTGTAGCATGAAACATCTCCTGCTTGCCTTCTTGGGTC
TCAAACGTGAAGGGCTTCTTTGCTTTCAGTACCATAACTGGCAAACAGCGCTTCTGAAACCCTTCTCTGA
TAGATTCCTGCTGGGCCACCATCTGTTTCTGTTCAGGCTTAACATGAGGAGAGACTTTTGGTGCAGCACG
TTGCTTTGCGACATCATTTCTGATGGCTGCAGATGCAGCAGGACTCATTTCAGCTTGACTTAGTGGCTTT
GGTTTTGTTACCGATTTGTATTGCTTATCAACTTTCTCCTTCTCCTCCTGAAGACGTTTTGCCAAAAGCA
TATAATTCAACTTCTGAAAAATACGAATGGTCTTCATCACTGCAGACACCGCCCCAGCATTTTGAATCAT
CAAGGTAGCTACTTGTATTCTGTTTGCAGTATGTAGTTTGCCTGTGGCAATATTAA
